>Addgene plasmid #243060 | AiP1643 - pAAV-AiE2308m-minBG-SYFP2-WPRE3-BGHpA | addgene full sequence | sequence record 492129 | Addgene NGS Result
GAGCAGCAGCCTGTGGCCGCTGTCTCGGGCAGCCAAGCTCAGAATGAGCACAGCCTGTATCCCTGGCTGC
AGCGGGAGAAGCTAAAGTGAGCTCAGTGCACTGAGGGGTCCTGATACCAGCACCGGCTTCTGAAGGCAGC
CCTGGCCCCTCCTGCCTCCTTCAGCTTGCAGGTGGCGCTGTCAGCTTCTCCCAGGGGCGATGCTATAGAA
ACCAGCACACCTGCCCCTTTCTGCAGCCCGGCCTTATGAATGAGCTCTCAGCCAGGGCAGGAGCCCAGAG
TGAAGTTTATGAAATATTTCGGAGCTCGGGCTGGGCATAAAAGTCAGGGCAGAGCCATCTATTGCTTACA
TTTGCTTCTGGGATCCAGATCTTTCGAAGCTAGCGCTACCGGTCGCCACCATGGTGAGCAAGGGCGAGGA
GCTGTTCACCGGGGTGGTGCCCATCCTGGTCGAGCTGGACGGCGACGTAAACGGCCACAAGTTCAGCGTG
TCCGGCGAGGGCGAGGGCGATGCCACCTACGGCAAGCTGACCCTGAAGCTGATCTGCACCACCGGCAAGC
TGCCCGTGCCCTGGCCCACCCTCGTGACCACCCTGGGCTACGGCGTGCAGTGCTTCGCCCGCTACCCCGA
CCACATGAAGCAGCACGACTTCTTCAAGTCCGCCATGCCCGAAGGCTACGTCCAGGAGCGCACCATCTTC
TTCAAGGACGACGGCAACTACAAGACCCGCGCCGAGGTGAAGTTCGAGGGCGACACCCTGGTGAACCGCA
TCGAGCTGAAGGGCATCGACTTCAAGGAGGACGGCAACATCCTGGGGCACAAGCTGGAGTACAACTACAA
CAGCCACAACGTCTATATCACCGCCGACAAGCAGAAGAACGGCATCAAGGCCAACTTCAAGATCCGCCAC
AACATCGAGGACGGCGGCGTGCAGCTCGCCGACCACTACCAGCAGAACACCCCCATCGGCGACGGCCCCG
TGCTGCTGCCCGACAACCACTACCTGAGCTACCAGTCCAAGCTGAGCAAAGACCCCAACGAGAAGCGCGA
TCACATGGTCCTGCTGGAGTTCGTGACCGCCGCCGGGATCACTCTCGGCATGGACGAGCTGTACAAGTAA
GTCGACGGCGCGCCGCGGCCGCGAATTCGATATCATAATCAACCTCTGGATTACAAAATTTGTGAAAGAT
TGACTGGTATTCTTAACTATGTTGCTCCTTTTACGCTATGTGGATACGCTGCTTTAATGCCTTTGTATCA
TGCTATTGCTTCCCGTATGGCTTTCATTTTCTCCTCCTTGTATAAATCCTGGTTAGTTCTTGCCACGGCG
GAACTCATCGCCGCCTGCCTTGCCCGCTGCTGGACAGGGGCTCGGCTGTTGGGCACTGACAATTCCGTGG
CTCGAGAGATCTTCGACTGTGCCTTCTAGTTGCCAGCCATCTGTTGTTTGCCCCTCCCCCGTGCCTTCCT
TGACCCTGGAAGGTGCCACTCCCACTGTCCTTTCCTAATAAAATGAGGAAATTGCATCGCATTGTCTGAG
TAGGTGTCATTCTATTCTGGGGGGTGGGGTGGGGCAGGACAGCAAGGGGGAGGATTGGGAAGACAATAGC
AGGCATGAGATCTCACGTGCGGACCGAGCGGCCGCAGGAACCCCTAGTGATGGAGTTGGCCACTCCCTCT
CTGCGCGCTCGCTCGCTCACTGAGGCCGGGCGACCAAAGGTCGCCCGACGCCCGGGCTTTGCCCGGGCGG
CCTCAGTGAGCGAGCGAGCGCGCAGCTGCCTGCAGGGGCGCCTGATGCGGTATTTTCTCCTTACGCATCT
GTGCGGTATTTCACACCGCATA
[95 nt withheld, positions 1843-1937]
T
[46 nt withheld, positions 1939-1984]
C
[141 nt withheld, positions 1986-2126]
CCTTTGACGTTGGAGTCCACGTTCTTT
[37 nt withheld, positions 2154-2190]
ACTCTATCTCGGGCTATTCTTTTGATTTATAAGGGATTTTGCCGATTTCGGTCTATTGGTTAAAAAATGA
GCTGATTTAACAAAAATTTAACGCGAATTTTAACAAAATATTAACGTTTACAATTTTATGGTGCACTCTC
AGTACAATCTGCTCTGATGCCGCATAGTTAAGCCAGCCCCGACACCCGCCAACACCCGCTGACGCGCCCT
GACGGGCTTGTCTGCTCCCGGCATCCGCTTACAGACAAGCTGTGACCGTCTCCGGGAGCTGCATGTGTCA
GAGGTTTTCACCGTCATCACCGAAACGCGCGAGACGAAAGGGCCTCGTGATACGCCTATTTTTATAGGTT
AATGTCATGATAATAATGGTTTCTTAGACGTCAGGTGGCACTTTTCGGGGAAATGTGCGCGGAACCCCTA
TTTGTTTATTTTTCTAAATACATTCAAATATGTATCCGCTCATGAGACAATAACCCTGATAAATGCTTCA
ATAATATTGAAAAAGGAAGAGTATGAGTATTCAACATTTCCGTGTCGCCCTTATTCCCTTTTTTGCGGCA
TTTTGCCTTCCTGTTTTTGCTCACCCAGAAACGCTGGTGAAAGTAAAAGATGCTGAAGATCAGTTGGGTG
CACGAGTGGGTTACATCGAACTGGATCTCAACAGCGGTAAGATCCTTGAGAGTTTTCGCCCCGAAGAACG
TTTTCCAATGATGAGCACTTTTAAAGTTCTGCTATGTGGCGCGGTATTATCCCGTATTGACGCCGGGCAA
GAGCAACTCGGTCGCCGCATACACTATTCTCAGAATGACTTGGTTGAGTACTCACCAGTCACAGAAAAGC
ATCTTACGGATGGCATGACAGTAAGAGAATTATGCAGTGCTGCCATAACCATGAGTGATAACACTGCGGC
CAACTTACTTCTGACAACGATCGGAGGACCGAAGGAGCTAACCGCTTTTTTGCACAACATGGGGGATCAT
GTAACTCGCCTTGATCGTTGGGAACCGGAGCTGAATGAAGCCATACCAAACGACGAGCGTGACACCACGA
TGCCTGTAGCAATGGCAACAACGTTGCGCAAACTATTAACTGGCGAACTACTTACTCTAGCTTCCCGGCA
ACAATTAATAGACTGGATGGAGGCGGATAAAGTTGCAGGACCACTTCTGCGCTCGGCCCTTCCGGCTGGC
TGGTTTATTGCTGATAAATCTGGAGCCGGTGAGCGTGGGTCTCGCGGTATCATTGCAGCACTGGGGCCAG
ATGGTAAGCCCTCCCGTATCGTAGTTATCTACACGACGGGGAGTCAGGCAACTATGGATGAACGAAATAG
ACAGATCGCTGAGATAGGTGCCTCACTGATTAAGCATTGGTAACTGTCAGACCAAGTTTACTCATATATA
CTTTAGATTGATTTAAAACTTCATTTTTAATTTAAAAGGATCTAGGTGAAGATCCTTTTTGATAATCTCA
TGACCAAAATCCCTTAACGTGAGTTTTCGTTCCACTGAGCGTCAGACCCCGTAGAAAAGATCAAAGGATC
TTCTTGAGATCCTTTTTTTCTGCGCGTAATCTGCTGCTTGCAAACAAAAAAACCACCGCTACCAGCGGTG
GTTTGTTTGCCGGATCAAGAGCTACCAACTCTTTTTCCGAAGGTAACTGGCTTCAGCAGAGCGCAGATAC
CAAATACTGTTCTTCTAGTGTAGCCGTAGTTAGGCCACCACTTCAAGAACTCTGTAGCACCGCCTACATA
CCTCGCTCTGCTAATCCTGTTACCAGTGGCTGCTGCCAGTGGCGATAAGTCGTGTCTTACCGGGTTGGAC
TCAAGACGATAGTTACCGGATAAGGCGCAGCGGTCGGGCTGAACGGGGGGTTCGTGCACACAGCCCAGCT
TGGAGCGAACGACCTACACCGAACTGAGATACCTACAGCGTGAGCTATGAGAAAGCGCCACGCTTCCCGA
AGGGAGAAAGGCGGACAGGTATCCGGTAAGCGGCAGGGTCGGAACAGGAGAGCGCACGAGGGAGCTTCCA
GGGGGAAACGCCTGGTATCTTTATAGTCCTGTCGGGTTTCGCCACCTCTGACTTGAGCGTCGATTTTTGT
GATGCTCGTCAGGGGGGCGGAGCCTATGGAAAAACGCCAGCAACGCGGCCTTTTTACGGTTCCTGGCCTT
TTGCTGGCCTTTTGCTCACATGTCCTGCAGGCAGCTGCGCGCTCGCTCGCTCACTGAGGCCGCCCGGGCG
TCGGGCGACCTTTGGTCGCCCGGCCTCAGTGAGCGAGCGAGCGCGCAGAGAGGGAGTGGCCAACTCCATC
ACTAGGGGTTCCTGCGGCCGCACGCGTTGTAAGAGTAATAATCGCCACGGGCACTGCGCTTGCCCTGGAG
GAACACTTGAAATTCAGTTCTCATGGAGGGAACTACTTAAAATCAGAAAGGAGGTAAAAACCCCAGCTCA
GGGGTTCCAAGAAGAGACAAACCCTTCTCCTCTCGATCCAGAATCAACAAAGCTGAGTGAGGAGTTGCTG
GGGAGGAATCCAGCCCCTTGCAAAAAGCTACTGGCT
Features (pLannotate 1.2.2; 14 found; start..end, strand, type, name):
    401..1117    +  CDS            SYFP2: SYFP2 is a basic (constitutively fluorescent) yellow fluorescent protein published in 2006, derived from Aequorea victoria. It is reported to be a very rapidly-maturing monomer with moderate acid sensitivity.
   1157..1314    +  misc_feature   WPRE (fragment): woodchuck hepatitis virus posttranscriptional regulatory element
   1320..1400    +  misc_feature   WPRE (fragment): woodchuck hepatitis virus posttranscriptional regulatory element
   1417..1528    +  polyA_signal   bGH poly(A) signal: bovine growth hormone polyadenylation signal
   1646..1786    +  repeat_region  AAV2 ITR: inverted terminal repeat of adeno-associated virus serotype 2 inverted
   1791..1842    -  misc_feature   bom (fragment): basis of mobility region from pBR322
   1861..2316    +  rep_origin     f1 ori (sequence partly withheld): f1 bacteriophage origin of replication; arrow indicates direction of (+) strand synthesis
   2317..2366    -  misc_feature   bom (fragment): basis of mobility region from pBR322
   2468..2503    -  CDS            rop (fragment): Rop protein, which maintains plasmids at low copy number; rop
   2598..2702    +  promoter       AmpR promoter: bla
   2703..3563    +  CDS            AmpR: β-lactamase; bla; confers resistance to ampicillin, carbenicillin, and related antibiotics
   3734..4322    +  rep_origin     ori: high-copy-number ColE1/pMB1/pBR322/pUC origin of replication
   4395..4422    +  repeat_region  AAV2 ITR (fragment): inverted terminal repeat of adeno-associated virus serotype 2 inverted
   4451..4478    +  repeat_region  AAV2 ITR (fragment): inverted terminal repeat of adeno-associated virus serotype 2 inverted
