[The description below was written by a language model from this plasmid's Addgene catalogue record and pLannotate feature annotations shown in this document.]
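Description:
AiP1643 - pAAV-AiE2308m-minBG-SYFP2-WPRE3-BGHpA is an AAV transfer plasmid built on a pAAV2 backbone and intended for packaging a reporter genome into recombinant adeno-associated virus for delivery to brain tissue. In bacteria it is maintained as a high-copy plasmid through a ColE1/pUC-type origin and selected with ampicillin via the β-lactamase gene and its own promoter. An f1 phage origin and small remnants of pBR322 bom and rop sequences are also present in the backbone. The 4,746 nt sequence carries one fully annotated AAV2 inverted terminal repeat downstream of the expression cassette, while the upstream repeat is detected only as two short fragments. This may reflect the difficulty of sequencing and annotating these structured repeats, but the record does not settle that point.

Between the ITRs sits a compact enhancer-reporter cassette. According to the construct name, the AiE2308m enhancer is placed in front of a minimal beta-globin promoter (minBG). Neither element is annotated in the feature table, though they presumably lie in the unannotated region upstream of the coding sequence. A minimal promoter has little activity by itself, so expression depends on the enhancer, which is described as designed to direct transgene expression to specific populations of brain cells. The record does not say which populations. The payload is SYFP2, a rapidly maturing monomeric yellow fluorescent protein derived from Aequorea victoria. It is followed by WPRE3, a shortened woodchuck hepatitis virus posttranscriptional element (annotated as two WPRE fragments) that boosts transcript expression while saving packaging space, and by the bovine growth hormone polyadenylation signal. The construct is typically used to produce AAV that fluorescently labels the cells in which the enhancer is active, allowing its specificity to be assessed.
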