Addgene plasmid #243060: AiP1643 - pAAV-AiE2308m-minBG-SYFP2-WPRE3-BGHpA
Purpose: AiE2308m is an enhancer sequence designed to drive AAV-mediated transgene expression in specific population sof brain cells.
Depositing lab: Allen Institute for Brain Science & Bosiljka Tasic. Depositing organization: Allen Institute.
Backbone
  Vector backbone: pAAV2
  Vector type: AAV
Growth in bacteria
  Bacterial resistance: Ampicillin, 100 μg/mL
  Growth temperature: 37°C
  Growth strain: NEB Stable
  Copy number: High Copy
Gene/Insert
  Gene/Insert name: SYFP2
  Species: Synthetic
  Cloning method: Gibson Cloning
Terms and licenses: Academic/Nonprofit Terms; Industry Terms: Not Available to Industry
How to cite: AiP1643 - pAAV-AiE2308m-minBG-SYFP2-WPRE3-BGHpA was a gift from Allen Institute for Brain Science & Bosiljka Tasic (Addgene plasmid # 243060 ; http://n2t.net/addgene:243060 ; RRID:Addgene_243060)
